>Addgene plasmid #233348 | pMRX-IP-EGFP-LOV2-Cyb5a | addgene full sequence | sequence record 466824 | Addgene NGS Result
GACATTGATTATTGACTAGTTATTAATAGTAATCAATTACGGGGTCATTAGTTCATAGCCCATATATGGA
GTTCCGCGTTACATAACTTACGGTAAATGGCCCGCCTGGCTGACCGCCCAACGACCCCCGCCCATTGACG
TCAATAATGACGTATGTTCCCATAGTAACGCCAATAGGGACTTTCCATTGACGTCAATGGGTGGAGTATT
TACGGTAAACTGCCCACTTGGCAGTACATCAAGTGTATCATATGCCAAGTACGCCCCCTATTGACGTCAA
TGACGGTAAATGGCCCGCCTGGCATTATGCCCAGTACATGACCTTATGGGACTTTCCTACTTGGCAGTAC
ATCTACGTATTAGTCATCGCTATTACCATGCTAGAGAACCATCAGATGTTTCCAGGGTGCCCCAAGGACC
TGAAATGACCCTGTGCCTTATTTGAACTAACCAATCAGTTCGCTTCTCGCTTCTGTTCGCGCGCTTCTGC
TCCCCGAGCTCAATAAAAGAGCCCACAACCCCTCACTCGGCGCGCCAGTCCTCCGATTGACTGAGTCGCC
CGGGTACCCGTGTATCCAATAAACCCTCTTGCAGTTGCATCCGACTTGTGGTCTCGCTGTTCCTTGGGAG
GGTCTCCTCTGAGTGATTGACTACCCGTCAGCGGGGGTCTTTCATTTGGGGGCTCGTCCGGGATCGGGAG
ACCCCTGCCCAGGGACCACCGACCCACCACCGGGAGGTAAGCTGGCCAGCAACTTATCTGTGTCTGTCCG
ATTGTCTAGTGTCTATGACTGATTTTATGCGCCTGCGTCGGTACTAGTTAGCTAACTAGCTCTGTATCTG
GCGGACCCGTGGTGGAACTGACGAGTTCGGAACACCCGGCCGCAACCCTGGGAGACGTCCCAGGGACTTC
GGGGGCCGTTTTTGTGGCCCGACCTGAGTCCAAAAATCCCGATCGTTTTGGACTCTTTGGTGCACCCCCC
TTAGAGGAGGGATATGTGGTTCTGGTAGGAGACGAGAACCTAAAACAGTTCCCGCCTCCGTCTGAATTTT
TGCTTTCGGTTTGGGACCGAAGCCGCGCCGCGCGTCTTGTCTGCTGCAGCATCGTTCTGTGTTGTCTCTG
TCTGACTGTGTTTCTGTATTTGTCTGAAAATATGGGCCCGGGCCAGACTGTTACCACTCCCTTAAGTTTG
ACCTTAGGTCACTGGAAAGATGTCGAGCGGATCGCTCACAACCAGTCGGTAGATGTCAAGAAGAGACGTT
GGGTTACCTTCTGCTCTGCAGAATGGCCAACCTTTAACGTCGGATGGCCGCGAGACGGCACCTTTAACCG
AGACCTCATCACCCAGGTTAAGATCAAGGTCTTTTCACCTGGCCCGCATGGACACCCAGACCAGGTCCCC
TACATCGTGACCTGGGAAGCCTTGGCTTTTGACCCCCCTCCCTGGGTCAAGCCCTTTGTACACCCTAAGC
CTCCGCCTCCTCTTCCTCCATCCGCCCCGTCTCTCCCCCTTGAACCTCCTCGTTCGACCCCGCCTCGATC
CTCCCTTTATCCAGCCCTCACTCCTTCTCTAGGCGCCCCCATATGGCCATATGAGATCTTATATGGGGCA
CCCCCGCCCCTTGTAAACTTCCCTGACCCTGACATGACAAGAGTTACTAACAGCCCCTCTCTCCAAGCTC
ACTTACAGGCTCTCTACTTAGTCCAGCACGAAGTCTGGAGACCTCTGGCGGCAGCCTACCAAGAACAACT
GGACCGACCGGTGGTACCTCACCCTTACCGAGTCGGCGACACAGTGTGGGTCCGCCGACACCAGACTAAG
AACCTAGAACCTCGCTGGAAAGGACCTTACACAGTCCTGCTGACCACCCCCACCGCCCTCAAAGTAGACG
GCATCGCAGCTTGGATACACGCCGCCCACGTGAAGGCTGCCGACCCCGGGGGTGGACCATCCTCTAGACT
GCCGGATCTGCCATCGATATGGTGAGCAAGGGCGAGGAGCTGTTCACCGGGGTGGTGCCCATCCTGGTCG
AGCTGGACGGCGACGTAAACGGCCACAAGTTCAGCGTGTCCGGCGAGGGCGAGGGCGATGCCACCTACGG
CAAGCTGACCCTGAAGTTCATCTGCACCACCGGCAAGCTGCCCGTGCCCTGGCCCACCCTCGTGACCACC
CTGACCTACGGCGTGCAGTGCTTCAGCCGCTACCCCGACCACATGAAGCAGCACGACTTCTTCAAGTCCG
CCATGCCCGAAGGCTACGTCCAGGAGCGCACCATCTTCTTCAAGGACGACGGCAACTACAAGACCCGCGC
CGAGGTGAAGTTCGAGGGCGACACCCTGGTGAACCGCATCGAGCTGAAGGGCATCGACTTCAAGGAGGAC
GGCAACATCCTGGGGCACAAGCTGGAGTACAACTACAACAGCCACAACGTCTATATCATGGCCGACAAGC
AGAAGAACGGCATCAAGGTGAACTTCAAGATCCGCCACAACATCGAGGACGGCAGCGTGCAGCTCGCCGA
CCACTACCAGCAGAACACCCCCATCGGCGACGGCCCCGTGCTGCTGCCCGACAACCACTACCTGAGCACC
CAGTCCGCCCTGAGCAAAGACCCCAACGAGAAGCGCGATCACATGGTCCTGCTGGAGTTCGTGACCGCCG
CCGGGATCACTCTCGGCATGGACGAGCTGTACAAGGGTTCAGGCTCGGGAGGCATGGGGACTAGTTTGGC
TACTACACTTGAACGTATTGAGAAGAACTTTGTCATTACTGACCCAAGATTGCCAGATAATCCCATTATA
TTCGCGTCCGATAGTTTCTTGCAGTTGACAGAATATAGCCGTGAAGAAATTTTGGGAAGAAACTGCAGGT
TTCTACAAGGTCCTGAAACTGATCGCGCGACAGTGAGAAAAATTAGAGATGCCATAGATAACCAAACAGA
GGTCACTGTTCAGCTGATTAATTATACAAAGAGTGGTAAAAAGTTCTGGAACCTCTTTCACTTGCAGCCT
ATGCGAGATCAGAAGGGAGATGTCCAGTACTTTATTGGGGTTCAGTTGGATGGAACTGAGCATGTCCGAG
ATGCTGCCGAGAGAGAGGGAGTCATGCTGATTAAGAAAACTGCAGAAAATATTGATGAGGCGGCAAAAGA
ACTTCCTTCGGAAACCCTTATCACTACTGTCGAGTCTAATTCCAGTTGGTGGACCAACTGGGTGATCCCA
GCCATCTCAGCCCTGGTGGTAGCTCTGATGTATCGCCTCTACATGGCAGAAGATTAACTCGAGAGCGGCC
GCTACGTAAATTCCGCCCCCCCCCCTAACGTTACTGGCCGAAGCCGCTTGGAATAAGGCCGGTGTGCGTT
TGTCTATATGTTATTTTCCACCATATTGCCGTCTTTTGGCAATGTGAGGGCCCGGAAACCTGGCCCTGTC
TTCTTGACGAGCATTCCTAGGGGTCTTTCCCCTCTCGCCAAAGGAATGCAAGGTCTGTTGAATGTCGTGA
AGGAAGCAGTTCCTCTGGAAGTTTCTTGAAGACAAACAACGTCTGTAGCGACCCTTTGCAGGCAGCGGAA
CCCCCCACCTGGCGACAGGTGCCTCTGCGGCCAAAAGCCACGTGTATAAGATACACCTGCAAAGGCGGCA
CAACCCCAGTGCCACGTTGTGAGTTGGATAGTTGTGGAAAGAGTCAAATGGCTCTCCTCAAGCGTATTCA
ACAAGGGGCTGAAGGATGCCCAGAAGGTACCCCATTGTATGGGATCTGATCTGGGGCCTCGGTGCACATG
CTTTACATGTGTTTAGTCGAGGTTAAAAAAACGTCTAGGCCCCCCGAACCACGGGGACGTGGTTTTCCTT
TGAAAAACACGATGATAATATGGCCACAACCGTCGACATGACCGAGTACAAGCCCACGGTGCGCCTCGCC
ACCCGCGACGACGTCCCCCGGGCCGTACGCACCCTCGCCGCCGCGTTCGCCGACTACCCCGCCACGCGCC
ACACCGTCGACCCGGACCGCCACATCGAGCGGGTCACCGAGCTGCAAGAACTCTTCCTCACGCGCGTCGG
GCTCGACATCGGCAAGGTGTGGGTCGCGGACGACGGCGCCGCGGTGGCGGTCTGGACCACGCCGGAGAGC
GTCGAAGCGGGGGCGGTGTTCGCCGAGATCGGCCCGCGCATGGCCGAGTTGAGCGGTTCCCGGCTGGCCG
CGCAGCAACAGATGGAAGGCCTCCTGGCGCCGCACCGGCCCAAGGAGCCCGCGTGGTTCCTGGCCACCGT
CGGCGTCTCGCCCGACCACCAGGGCAAGGGTCTGGGCAGCGCCGTCGTGCTCCCCGGAGTGGAGGCGGCC
GAGCGCGCCGGGGTGCCCGCCTTCCTGGAGACCTCCGCGCCCCGCAACCTCCCCTTCTACGAGCGGCTCG
GCTTCACCGTCACCGCCGACGTCGAGGTGCCCGAAGGACCGCGCACCTGGTGCATGACCCGCAAGCCCGG
TGCCTGAGTCGACCGCCCGCCCCACGACCCGCAGCGCCCGACCGAAAGGAGCGCACGACCCCATGGCTCG
ACGATAAAATAAAAGATTTTATTTAGTCTCCAGAAAAAGGGGGGAATGAAAGACCCCACCTGTAGGTTTG
GCAAGCTAGCTTAAGTAACGCCATTTTGCAAGGCATGGAAAAATACATAACTGAGAATAGAGAAGTTCAG
ATCAAGGTCAGGAACAGATGGAACAGCTGAATATGGGCCAAACAGGATATCTGTGGTAAGCAGTTCCTGC
CCCGGCTCAGGGCCAAGAACAGATGGAACAGCTGAATATGGGCCAAACAGGATATCTGTGGTAAGCAGTT
CCTGCCCCGGCTCAGGGCCAAGAACAGATGGTCCCCAGATGCGGTCCAGCCCTCAGCAGTTTCTAGAGAA
CCATCAGATGTTTCCAGGGTGCCCCAAGGACCTGAAATGACCCTGTGCCTTATTTGAACTAACCAATCAG
TTCGCTTCTCGCTTCTGTTCGCGCGCTTCTGCTCCCCGAGCTCAATAAAAGAGCCCACAACCCCTCACTC
GGGGCGCCAGTCCTCCGATTGACTGAGTCGCCCGGGTACCCGTGTATCCAATAAACCCTCTTGCAGTTGC
ATCCGACTTGTGGTCTCGCTGTTCCTTGGGAGGGTCTCCTCTGAGTGATTGACTACCCGTCAGCGGGGGT
CTTTCACATGCAGCATGTATCAAAATTAATTTGGTTTTTTTTCTTAAGTATTTACATTAAATGGCCATAG
TTGCATTAATGAATCGGCCAACGCGCGGGGAGAGGCGGTTTGCGTATTGGGCGCTCTTCCGCTTCCTCGC
TCACTGACTCGCTGCGCTCGGTCGTTCGGCTGCGGCGAGCGGTATCAGCTCACTCAAAGGCGGTAATACG
GTTATCCACAGAATCAGGGGATAACGCAGGAAAGAACATGTGAGCAAAAGGCCAGCAAAAGGCCAGGAAC
CGTAAAAAGGCCGCGTTGCTGGCGTTTTTCCATAGGCTCCGCCCCCCTGACGAGCATCACAAAAATCGAC
GCTCAAGTCAGAGGTGGCGAAACCCGACAGGACTATAAAGATACCAGGCGTTTCCCCCTGGAAGCTCCCT
CGTGCGCTCTCCTGTTCCGACCCTGCCGCTTACCGGATACCTGTCCGCCTTTCTCCCTTCGGGAAGCGTG
GCGCTTTCTCATAGCTCACGCTGTAGGTATCTCAGTTCGGTGTAGGTCGTTCGCTCCAAGCTGGGCTGTG
TGCACGAACCCCCCGTTCAGCCCGACCGCTGCGCCTTATCCGGTAACTATCGTCTTGAGTCCAACCCGGT
AAGACACGACTTATCGCCACTGGCAGCAGCCACTGGTAACAGGATTAGCAGAGCGAGGTATGTAGGCGGT
GCTACAGAGTTCTTGAAGTGGTGGCCTAACTACGGCTACACTAGAAGAACAGTATTTGGTATCTGCGCTC
TGCTGAAGCCAGTTACCTTCGGAAAAAGAGTTGGTAGCTCTTGATCCGGCAAACAAACCACCGCTGGTAG
CGGTGGTTTTTTTGTTTGCAAGCAGCAGATTACGCGCAGAAAAAAAGGATCTCAAGAAGATCCTTTGATC
TTTTCTACGGGGTCTGACGCTCAGTGGAACGAAAACTCACGTTAAGGGATTTTGGTCATGAGATTATCAA
AAAGGATCTTCACCTAGATCCTTTTGCGGCCGGCCGCAAATCAATCTAAAGTATATATGAGTAAACTTGG
TCTGACAGTTACCAATGCTTAATCAGTGAGGCACCTATCTCAGCGATCTGTCTATTTCGTTCATCCATAG
TTGCCTGACTCCCCGTCGTGTAGATAACTACGATACGGGAGGGCTTACCATCTGGCCCCAGTGCTGCAAT
GATACCGCGAGACCCACGCTCACCGGCTCCAGATTTATCAGCAATAAACCAGCCAGCCGGAAGGGCCGAG
CGCAGAAGTGGTCCTGCAACTTTATCCGCCTCCATCCAGTCTATTAATTGTTGCCGGGAAGCTAGAGTAA
GTAGTTCGCCAGTTAATAGTTTGCGCAACGTTGTTGCCATTGCTACAGGCATCGTGGTGTCACGCTCGTC
GTTTGGTATGGCTTCATTCAGCTCCGGTTCCCAACGATCAAGGCGAGTTACATGATCCCCCATGTTGTGC
AAAAAAGCGGTTAGCTCCTTCGGTCCTCCGATCGTTGTCAGAAGTAAGTTGGCCGCAGTGTTATCACTCA
TGGTTATGGCAGCACTGCATAATTCTCTTACTGTCATGCCATCCGTAAGATGCTTTTCTGTGACTGGTGA
GTACTCAACCAAGTCATTCTGAGAATAGTGTATGCGGCGACCGAGTTGCTCTTGCCCGGCGTCAACACGG
GATAATACCGCGCCACATAGCAGAACTTTAAAAGTGCTCATCATTGGAAAACGTTCTTCGGGGCGAAAAC
TCTCAAGGATCTTACCGCTGTTGAGATCCAGTTCGATGTAACCCACTCGTGCACCCAACTGATCTTCAGC
ATCTTTTACTTTCACCAGCGTTTCTGGGTGAGCAAAAACAGGAAGGCAAAATGCCGCAAAAAAGGGAATA
AGGGCGACACGGAAATGTTGAATACTCATACTCTTCCTTTTTCAATATTATTGAAGCATTTATCAGGGTT
ATTGTCTCATGAGCGGATACATATTTGAATGTATTTAGAAAAATAAACAAATAGGGGTTCCGCGCACATT
TCCCCGAAAAGTGCCACCTGACGTCTAAGAAACCATTATTATCATGACATTAACCTATAAAAATAGGCGT
ATCACGAGGCCCTTTCGTCTTCACTATAGGAGCTTGGCCCATTGCATACGTTGTATCCATATCATAATAT
GTACATTTATATTGGCTCATGTCCAACATTACCGCCATGTT
Features (pLannotate 1.2.2; 16 found; start..end, strand, type, name):
      1..380     +  enhancer       CMV enhancer: human cytomegalovirus immediate early enhancer
    381..676     +  LTR            3' LTR (ΔU3) (fragment): self-inactivating 3' long terminal repeat (LTR) from Moloney murine leukemia virus
    739..1096    +  misc_feature   MMLV Ψ: packaging signal of Moloney murine leukemia virus (MMLV)
   1161..1577    +  CDS            gag (truncated): truncated Moloney murine leukemia virus (MMLV) gag gene lacking the start codon
   1587..1961    +  misc_feature   pol region: Moloney murine leukemia virus (MMLV) pol region containing the splice acceptor site
   1979..2695    +  CDS            EGFP: EGFP is a basic (constitutively fluorescent) green fluorescent protein published in 1996, derived from Aequorea victoria. It is reported to be a rapidly-maturing weak dimer with moderate acid sensitivity.
   2747..3064    +  CDS            miniSOG: miniSOG is a basic (constitutively fluorescent) cyan fluorescent protein published in 2011, derived from Arabidopsis thaliana. It requires the cofactor flavin for fluorescence.
   3059..3274    +  CDS            CYB5A (fragment): CYB5_RABIT - Also known as CYB5. Experimental evidence at protein level: Swiss-Prot protein existence level 1. Cytochrome b5 is a membrane-bound hemoprotein functioning as an electron carrier for several membrane-bound oxygenases. From Oryctolagus cuniculus (Rabbit).
   3306..3881    +  misc_feature   IRES2: internal ribosome entry site (IRES) of the encephalomyocarditis virus (EMCV)
   3888..4487    +  CDS            PuroR: puromycin N-acetyltransferase; pac from Streptomyces alboniger; confers resistance to puromycin
   4595..4716    +  LTR            3' LTR (ΔU3) (fragment): self-inactivating 3' long terminal repeat (LTR) from Moloney murine leukemia virus
   4717..5186    +  LTR            LTR: long terminal repeat from Moloney murine leukemia virus
   5252..5304    -  CDS            lacI (fragment): lac repressor; lacI; The lac repressor binds to the lac operator to inhibit transcription in E. coli. This inhibition can be relieved by adding lactose or isopropyl-β-D-thiogalactopyranoside (IPTG).
   5487..6075    -  rep_origin     ori: high-copy-number ColE1/pMB1/pBR322/pUC origin of replication
   6239..7099    -  CDS            AmpR: β-lactamase; bla; confers resistance to ampicillin, carbenicillin, and related antibiotics
   7100..7204    -  promoter       AmpR promoter: bla
