[The description below was written by a language model from this plasmid's Addgene catalogue record and pLannotate feature annotations shown in this document.]
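Description:
pMRX-IP-EGFP-LOV2-Cyb5a is a 7,391 bp Moloney murine leukemia virus-based retroviral vector on the pMRX-IP backbone, used to generate mammalian cell lines that stably express a light-sensitive, membrane-anchored fusion protein. In bacteria it is maintained through a high-copy ColE1/pUC-type origin and selected with ampicillin via the β-lactamase gene. The viral portion begins with a CMV enhancer fused to LTR sequence, an arrangement that typically drives strong transcription of the viral genome in packaging cells. It is followed by the MMLV Ψ packaging signal, a truncated gag lacking its start codon, and a pol region that supplies a splice acceptor. A downstream MMLV LTR closes the provirus.

The payload is a single open reading frame encoding EGFP at the N terminus, the LOV2 domain of Avena sativa phototropin 1 carrying the N538E mutation, and residues 95–134 of rat cytochrome b5 (Cyb5a), an N-terminally deleted fragment that retains the C-terminal region of this membrane-bound protein. The automated annotation labels the LOV2 segment as miniSOG and the Cyb5a segment as the rabbit orthologue. These calls most likely reflect homology to related sequences rather than the actual parts described by the depositor. An EMCV IRES downstream of the fusion allows puromycin N-acetyltransferase to be translated from the same transcript, so puromycin selection enriches for cells expressing the fusion.

According to the record, this construct lacks the BAX domain present in related optogenetic tools for organelle membrane rupture and causes no rupture on photostimulation. This makes it suitable as a negative control in such experiments.
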