Addgene plasmid #233348: pMRX-IP-EGFP-LOV2-Cyb5a
Purpose: Stable expression of EGFP-LOV2(N538E)-Cyb5a in mammalian cells. This construct lacks BAX domain, and causes no rupture upon photostimulation.
Depositing lab: Noboru Mizushima. Depositing organization: The University of Tokyo. Publication: Optogenetic tools for inducing organelle membrane rupture. Nagashima Y, Eguchi T, Koyama-Honda I, Mizushima N. J Biol Chem. 2025 Mar 18;301(4):108421. doi: 10.1016/j.jbc.2025.108421. PubMed 40113041.
Backbone
  Vector backbone: pMRX-IP
  Total vector size (bp): 7391
  Vector type: Mammalian Expression, Retroviral
  Selectable markers: Puromycin
Growth in bacteria
  Bacterial resistance: Ampicillin, 100 μg/mL
  Growth temperature: 37°C
  Growth strain: NEB Stable
  Growth instructions: DH5alpha can also be used
  Copy number: High Copy
Gene/Insert 1
  Gene/Insert name: LOV2 domain of phototropin1
  Species: Avena sativa
  Insert size (bp): 441
  Mutation: N538E
  Tag / fusion protein: EGFP (N terminal on insert)
Gene/Insert 2
  Gene/Insert name: Cyb5a
  Species: R. norvegicus (rat)
  Insert size (bp): 123
  Mutation: N-terminus is deleted (Cyb5a 95-134)
  Entrez Gene: Cyb5a (a.k.a. Cyb5)
Terms and licenses: Academic/Nonprofit Terms; Industry Terms: Not Available to Industry
Depositor comments: Please visit https://doi.org/10.1101/2024.08.13.607738 for bioRxiv preprint.
How to cite: pMRX-IP-EGFP-LOV2-Cyb5a was a gift from Noboru Mizushima (Addgene plasmid # 233348 ; http://n2t.net/addgene:233348 ; RRID:Addgene_233348)
